>Addgene plasmid #76143 | CLP1 gRNA (BRDN0001146849) | addgene full sequence | sequence record 185270 | Addgene Assembled Sequence
CCCGGGTGCAAAGATGGATAAAGTTTTAAACAGAGAGGAATCTTTGCAGCTAATGGACCTTCTAGGTCTT
GAAAGGAGTGGGAATTGGCTCCGGTGCCCGTCAGTGGGCAGAGCGCACATCGCCCACAGTCCCCGAGAAG
TTGGGGGGAGGGGTCGGCAATTGATCCGGTGCCTAGAGAAGGTGGCGCGGGGTAAACTGGGAAAGTGATG
TCGTGTACTGGCTCCGCCTTTTTCCCGAGGGTGGGGGAGAACCGTATATAAGTGCAGTAGTCGCCGTGAA
CGTTCTTTTTCGCAACGGGTTTGCCGCCAGAACACAGGTAAGTGCCGTGTGTGGTTCCCGCGGGCCTGGC
CTCTTTACGGGTTATGGCCCTTGCGTGCCTTGAATTACTTCCACCTGGCTGCAGTACGTGATTCTTGATC
CCGAGCTTCGGGTTGGAAGTGGGTGGGAGAGTTCGAGGCCTTGCGCTTAAGGAGCCCCTTCGCCTCGTGC
TTGAGTTGAGGCCTGGCCTGGGCGCTGGGGCCGCCGCGTGCGAATCTGGTGGCACCTTCGCGCCTGTCTC
GCTGCTTTCGATAAGTCTCTAGCCATTTAAAATTTTTGATGACCTGCTGCGACGCTTTTTTTCTGGCAAG
ATAGTCTTGTAAATGCGGGCCAAGATCTGCACACTGGTATTTCGGTTTTTGGGGCCGCGGGCGGCGACGG
GGCCCGTGCGTCCCAGCGCACATGTTCGGCGAGGCGGGGCCTGCGAGCGCGGCCACCGAGAATCGGACGG
GGGTAGTCTCAAGCTGGCCGGCCTGCTCTGGTGCCTGGCCTCGCGCCGCCGTGTATCGCCCCGCCCTGGG
CGGCAAGGCTGGCCCGGTCGGCACCAGTTGCGTGAGCGGAAAGATGGCCGCTTCCCGGCCCTGCTGCAGG
GAGCTCAAAATGGAGGACGCGGCGCTCGGGAGAGCGGGCGGGTGAGTCACCCACACAAAGGAAAAGGGCC
TTTCCGTCCTCAGCCGTCGCTTCATGTGACTCCACGGAGTACCGGGCGCCGTCCAGGCACCTCGATTAGT
TCTCGAGCTTTTGGAGTACGTCGTCTTTAGGTTGGGGGGAGGGGTTTTATGCGATGGAGTTTCCCCACAC
TGAGTGGGTGGAGACTGAAGTTAGGCCAGCTTGGCACTTGATGTAATTCTCCTTGGAATTTGCCCTTTTT
GAGTTTGGATCTTGGTTCATTCTCAAGCCTCAGACAGTGGTTCAAAGTTTTTTTCTTCCATTTCAGGTGT
CGTGACGTACGGCCACCATGACCGAGTACAAGCCCACGGTGCGCCTCGCCACCCGCGACGACGTCCCCAG
GGCCGTACGCACCCTCGCCGCCGCGTTCGCCGACTACCCCGCCACGCGCCACACCGTCGATCCGGACCGC
CACATCGAGCGGGTCACCGAGCTGCAAGAACTCTTCCTCACGCGCGTCGGGCTCGACATCGGCAAGGTGT
GGGTCGCGGACGACGGCGCCGCCGTGGCGGTCTGGACCACGCCGGAGAGCGTCGAAGCGGGGGCGGTGTT
CGCCGAGATCGGCCCGCGCATGGCCGAGTTGAGCGGTTCCCGGCTGGCCGCGCAGCAACAGATGGAAGGC
CTCCTGGCGCCGCACCGGCCCAAGGAGCCCGCGTGGTTCCTGGCCACCGTCGGAGTCTCGCCCGACCACC
AGGGCAAGGGTCTGGGCAGCGCCGTCGTGCTCCCCGGAGTGGAGGCGGCCGAGCGCGCCGGGGTGCCCGC
CTTCCTGGAGACCTCCGCGCCCCGCAACCTCCCCTTCTACGAGCGGCTCGGCTTCACCGTCACCGCCGAC
GTCGAGGTGCCCGAAGGACCGCGCACCTGGTGCATGACCCGCAAGCCCGGTGCCTGAACGCGTTAAGTCG
ACAATCAACCTCTGGATTACAAAATTTGTGAAAGATTGACTGGTATTCTTAACTATGTTGCTCCTTTTAC
GCTATGTGGATACGCTGCTTTAATGCCTTTGTATCATGCTATTGCTTCCCGTATGGCTTTCATTTTCTCC
TCCTTGTATAAATCCTGGTTGCTGTCTCTTTATGAGGAGTTGTGGCCCGTTGTCAGGCAACGTGGCGTGG
TGTGCACTGTGTTTGCTGACGCAACCCCCACTGGTTGGGGCATTGCCACCACCTGTCAGCTCCTTTCCGG
GACTTTCGCTTTCCCCCTCCCTATTGCCACGGCGGAACTCATCGCCGCCTGCCTTGCCCGCTGCTGGACA
GGGGCTCGGCTGTTGGGCACTGACAATTCCGTGGTGTTGTCGGGGAAATCATCGTCCTTTCCTTGGCTGC
TCGCCTGTGTTGCCACCTGGATTCTGCGCGGGACGTCCTTCTGCTACGTCCCTTCGGCCCTCAATCCAGC
GGACCTTCCTTCCCGCGGCCTGCTGCCGGCTCTGCGGCCTCTTCCGCGTCTTCGCCTTCGCCCTCAGACG
AGTCGGATCTCCCTTTGGGCCGCCTCCCCGCGTCGACTTTAAGACCAATGACTTACAAGGCAGCTGTAGA
TCTTAGCCACTTTTTAAAAGAAAAGGGGGGACTGGAAGGGCTAATTCACTCCCAACGAAGACAAGATCTG
CTTTTTGCTTGTACTGGGTCTCTCTGGTTAGACCAGATCTGAGCCTGGGAGCTCTCTGGCTAACTAGGGA
ACCCACTGCTTAAGCCTCAATAAAGCTTGCCTTGAGTGCTTCAAGTAGTGTGTGCCCGTCTGTTGTGTGA
CTCTGGTAACTAGAGATCCCTCAGACCCTTTTAGTCAGTGTGGAAAATCTCTAGCAGTACGTATAGTAGT
TCATGTCATCTTATTATTCAGTATTTATAACTTGCAAAGAAATGAATATCAGAGAGTGAGAGGAACTTGT
TTATTGCAGCTTATAATGGTTACAAATAAAGCAATAGCATCACAAATTTCACAAATAAAGCATTTTTTTC
ACTGCATTCTAGTTGTGGTTTGTCCAAACTCATCAATGTATCTTATCATGTCTGGCTCTAGCTATCCCGC
CCCTAACTCCGCCCATCCCGCCCCTAACTCCGCCCAGTTCCGCCCATTCTCCGCCCCATGGCTGACTAAT
TTTTTTTATTTATGCAGAGGCCGAGGCCGCCTCGGCCTCTGAGCTATTCCAGAAGTAGTGAGGAGGCTTT
TTTGGAGGCCTAGGGACGTACCCAATTCGCCCTATAGTGAGTCGTATTACGCGCGCTCACTGGCCGTCGT
TTTACAACGTCGTGACTGGGAAAACCCTGGCGTTACCCAACTTAATCGCCTTGCAGCACATCCCCCTTTC
GCCAGCTGGCGTAATAGCGAAGAGGCCCGCACCGATCGCCCTTCCCAACAGTTGCGCAGCCTGAATGGCG
AATGGG
[124 nt withheld, positions 3367-3490]
C
[91 nt withheld, positions 3492-3582]
A
[49 nt withheld, positions 3584-3632]
CCTTTGACGTTGGAGTCCACGTTCTTT
[37 nt withheld, positions 3660-3696]
ACCCTATCTCGGTCTATTCTTTTGATTTATAAGGGATTTTGCCGATTTCGGCCTATTGGTTAAAAAATGA
GCTGATTTAACAAAAATTTAACGCGAATTTTAACAAAATATTAACGCTTACAATTTAGGTGGCACTTTTC
GGGGAAATGTGCGCGGAACCCCTATTTGTTTATTTTTCTAAATACATTCAAATATGTATCCGCTCATGAG
ACAATAACCCTGATAAATGCTTCAATAATATTGAAAAAGGAAGAGTATGAGTATTCAACATTTCCGTGTC
GCCCTTATTCCCTTTTTTGCGGCATTTTGCCTTCCTGTTTTTGCTCACCCAGAAACGCTGGTGAAAGTAA
AAGATGCTGAAGATCAGTTGGGTGCACGAGTGGGTTACATCGAACTGGATCTCAACAGCGGTAAGATCCT
TGAGAGTTTTCGCCCCGAAGAACGTTTTCCAATGATGAGCACTTTTAAAGTTCTGCTATGTGGCGCGGTA
TTATCCCGTATTGACGCCGGGCAAGAGCAACTCGGTCGCCGCATACACTATTCTCAGAATGACTTGGTTG
AGTACTCACCAGTCACAGAAAAGCATCTTACGGATGGCATGACAGTAAGAGAATTATGCAGTGCTGCCAT
AACCATGAGTGATAACACTGCGGCCAACTTACTTCTGACAACGATCGGAGGACCGAAGGAGCTAACCGCT
TTTTTGCACAACATGGGGGATCATGTAACTCGCCTTGATCGTTGGGAACCGGAGCTGAATGAAGCCATAC
CAAACGACGAGCGTGACACCACGATGCCTGTAGCAATGGCAACAACGTTGCGCAAACTATTAACTGGCGA
ACTACTTACTCTAGCTTCCCGGCAACAATTAATAGACTGGATGGAGGCGGATAAAGTTGCAGGACCACTT
CTGCGCTCGGCCCTTCCGGCTGGCTGGTTTATTGCTGATAAATCTGGAGCCGGTGAGCGTGGGTCTCGCG
GTATCATTGCAGCACTGGGGCCAGATGGTAAGCCCTCCCGTATCGTAGTTATCTACACGACGGGGAGTCA
GGCAACTATGGATGAACGAAATAGACAGATCGCTGAGATAGGTGCCTCACTGATTAAGCATTGGTAACTG
TCAGACCAAGTTTACTCATATATACTTTAGATTGATTTAAAACTTCATTTTTAATTTAAAAGGATCTAGG
TGAAGATCCTTTTTGATAATCTCATGACCAAAATCCCTTAACGTGAGTTTTCGTTCCACTGAGCGTCAGA
CCCCGTAGAAAAGATCAAAGGATCTTCTTGAGATCCTTTTTTTCTGCGCGTAATCTGCTGCTTGCAAACA
AAAAAACCACCGCTACCAGCGGTGGTTTGTTTGCCGGATCAAGAGCTACCAACTCTTTTTCCGAAGGTAA
CTGGCTTCAGCAGAGCGCAGATACCAAATACTGTTCTTCTAGTGTAGCCGTAGTTAGGCCACCACTTCAA
GAACTCTGTAGCACCGCCTACATACCTCGCTCTGCTAATCCTGTTACCAGTGGCTGCTGCCAGTGGCGAT
AAGTCGTGTCTTACCGGGTTGGACTCAAGACGATAGTTACCGGATAAGGCGCAGCGGTCGGGCTGAACGG
GGGGTTCGTGCACACAGCCCAGCTTGGAGCGAACGACCTACACCGAACTGAGATACCTACAGCGTGAGCT
ATGAGAAAGCGCCACGCTTCCCGAAGGGAGAAAGGCGGACAGGTATCCGGTAAGCGGCAGGGTCGGAACA
GGAGAGCGCACGAGGGAGCTTCCAGGGGGAAACGCCTGGTATCTTTATAGTCCTGTCGGGTTTCGCCACC
TCTGACTTGAGCGTCGATTTTTGTGATGCTCGTCAGGGGGGCGGAGCCTATGGAAAAACGCCAGCAACGC
GGCCTTTTTACGGTTCCTGGCCTTTTGCTGGCCTTTTGCTCACATGTTCTTTCCTGCGTTATCCCCTGAT
TCTGTGGATAACCGTATTACCGCCTTTGAGTGAGCTGATACCGCTCGCCGCAGCCGAACGACCGAGCGCA
GCGAGTCAGTGAGCGAGGAAGCGGAAGAGCGCCCAATACGCAAACCGCCTCTCCCCGCGCGTTGGCCGAT
TCATTAATGCAGCTGGCACGACAGGTTTCCCGACTGGAAAGCGGGCAGTGAGCGCAACGCAATTAATGTG
AGTTAGCTCACTCATTAGGCACCCCAGGCTTTACACTTTATGCTTCCGGCTCGTATGTTGTGTGGAATTG
TGAGCGGATAACAATTTCACACAGGAAACAGCTATGACCATGATTACGCCAAGCGCGCAATTAACCCTCA
CTAAAGGGAACAAAAGCTGGAGCTGCAAGCTTAATGTAGTCTTATGCAATACTCTTGTAGTCTTGCAACA
TGGTAACGATGAGTTAGCAACATGCCTTACAAGGAGAGAAAAAGCACCGTGCATGCCGATTGGTGGAAGT
AAGGTGGTACGATCGTGCCTTATTAGGAAGGCAACAGACGGGTCTGACATGGATTGGACGAACCACTGAA
TTGCCGCATTGCAGAGATATTGTATTTAAGTGCCTAGCTCGATACATAAACGGGTCTCTCTGGTTAGACC
AGATCTGAGCCTGGGAGCTCTCTGGCTAACTAGGGAACCCACTGCTTAAGCCTCAATAAAGCTTGCCTTG
AGTGCTTCAAGTAGTGTGTGCCCGTCTGTTGTGTGACTCTGGTAACTAGAGATCCCTCAGACCCTTTTAG
TCAGTGTGGAAAATCTCTAGCAGTGGCGCCCGAACAGGGACTTGAAAGCGAAAGGGAAACCAGAGGAGCT
CTCTCGACGCAGGACTCGGCTTGCTGAAGCGCGCACGGCAAGAGGCGAGGGGCGGCGACTGGTGAGTACG
CCAAAAATTTTGACTAGCGGAGGCTAGAAGGAGAGAGATGGGTGCGAGAGCGTCAGTATTAAGCGGGGGA
GAATTAGATCGCGATGGGAAAAAATTCGGTTAAGGCCAGGGGGAAAGAAAAAATATAAATTAAAACATAT
AGTATGGGCAAGCAGGGAGCTAGAACGATTCGCAGTTAATCCTGGCCTGTTAGAAACATCAGAAGGCTGT
AGACAAATACTGGGACAGCTACAACCATCCCTTCAGACAGGATCAGAAGAACTTAGATCATTATATAATA
CAGTAGCAACCCTCTATTGTGTGCATCAAAGGATAGAGATAAAAGACACCAAGGAAGCTTTAGACAAGAT
AGAGGAAGAGCAAAACAAAAGTAAGACCACCGCACAGCAAGCGGCCGCTGATCTTCAGACCTGGAGGAGG
AGATATGAGGGACAATTGGAGAAGTGAATTATATAAATATAAAGTAGTAAAAATTGAACCATTAGGAGTA
GCACCCACCAAGGCAAAGAGAAGAGTGGTGCAGAGAGAAAAAAGAGCAGTGGGAATAGGAGCTTTGTTCC
TTGGGTTCTTGGGAGCAGCAGGAAGCACTATGGGCGCAGCGTCAATGACGCTGACGGTACAGGCCAGACA
ATTATTGTCTGGTATAGTGCAGCAGCAGAACAATTTGCTGAGGGCTATTGAGGCGCAACAGCATCTGTTG
CAACTCACAGTCTGGGGCATCAAGCAGCTCCAGGCAAGAATCCTGGCTGTGGAAAGATACCTAAAGGATC
AACAGCTCCTGGGGATTTGGGGTTGCTCTGGAAAACTCATTTGCACCACTGCTGTGCCTTGGAATGCTAG
TTGGAGTAATAAATCTCTGGAACAGATTTGGAATCACACGACCTGGATGGAGTGGGACAGAGAAATTAAC
AATTACACAAGCTTAATACACTCCTTAATTGAAGAATCGCAAAACCAGCAAGAAAAGAATGAACAAGAAT
TATTGGAATTAGATAAATGGGCAAGTTTGTGGAATTGGTTTAACATAACAAATTGGCTGTGGTATATAAA
ATTATTCATAATGATAGTAGGAGGCTTGGTAGGTTTAAGAATAGTTTTTGCTGTACTTTCTATAGTGAAT
AGAGTTAGGCAGGGATATTCACCATTATCGTTTCAGACCCACCTCCCAACCCCGAGGGGACCCAGAGAGG
GCCTATTTCCCATGATTCCTTCATATTTGCATATACGATACAAGGCTGTTAGAGAGATAATTAGAATTAA
TTTGACTGTAAACACAAAGATATTAGTACAAAATACGTGACGTAGAAAGTAATAATTTCTTGGGTAGTTT
GCAGTTTTAAAATTATGTTTTAAAATGGACTATCATATGCTTACCGTAACTTGAAAGTATTTCGATTTCT
TGGCTTTATATATCTTGTGGAAAGGACGAAACACCGACATCCAGCTCCACATAAGTGTTTTAGAGCTAGA
AATAGCAAGTTAAAATAAGGCTAGTCCGTTATCAACTTGAAAAAGTGGCACCGAGTCGGTGCTTTTTTAA
GCTTGGCGTAACTAGATCTTGAGACAAATGGCAGTATTCATCCACAATTTTAAAAGAAAAGGGGGGATTG
GGGGGTACAGTGCAGGGGAAAGAATAGTAGACATAATAGCAACAGACATACAAACTAAAGAATTACAAAA
ACAAATTACAAAAATTCAAAATTTTCGGGTTTATTACAGGGACAGCAGAGATCCACTTTGGCGCCGGCTC
GAGGGGG
Features (pLannotate 1.2.2; 29 found; start..end, strand, type, name):
     14..80      +  CDS            small t antigen (fragment): SV40 (simian virus 40) small t antigen
    106..317     +  promoter       EF-1α core promoter: core promoter for human elongation factor EF-1α
    318..1256    +  intron         EF-1α intron A: intron upstream of the start codon of human EF-1α
   1278..1877    +  CDS            PuroR (fragment): puromycin N-acetyltransferase; pac from Streptomyces; confers resistance to puromycin
   1893..2481    +  misc_feature   WPRE: woodchuck hepatitis virus posttranscriptional regulatory element
   2532..2551    +  misc_feature   cPPT/CTS (fragment): central polypurine tract and central termination sequence of HIV-1
   2553..2786    +  LTR            3' LTR (ΔU3): self-inactivating 3' long terminal repeat (LTR) from HIV-1
   2864..2985    +  polyA_signal   SV40 poly(A) signal: SV40 polyadenylation signal
   3025..3160    +  rep_origin     SV40 ori: SV40 origin of replication
   3181..3199    -  promoter       T7 promoter: promoter for bacteriophage T7 RNA polymerase
   3207..3362    +  CDS            lacZα (fragment): LacZα fragment of β-galactosidase; lacZ fragment
   3367..3795    +  rep_origin     f1 ori (sequence partly withheld): f1 bacteriophage origin of replication; arrow indicates direction of (+) strand synthesis
   3848..3952    +  promoter       AmpR promoter: bla
   3953..4813    +  CDS            AmpR: β-lactamase; bla; confers resistance to ampicillin, carbenicillin, and related antibiotics
   4984..5572    +  rep_origin     ori: high-copy-number ColE1/pMB1/pBR322/pUC origin of replication
   5755..5847    +  CDS            lacI (fragment): lac repressor; lacI; The lac repressor binds to the lac operator to inhibit transcription in E. coli. This inhibition can be relieved by adding lactose or isopropyl-β-D-thiogalactopyranoside (IPTG).
   5860..5881    +  protein_bind   CAP binding site: CAP binding activates transcription in the presence of cAMP. E. coli catabolite activator protein
   5896..5926    +  promoter       lac promoter: promoter for the E. coli lac operon
   5934..5950    +  protein_bind   lac operator: The lac repressor binds to the lac operator to inhibit transcription in E. coli. This inhibition can be relieved by adding lactose or isopropyl-β-D-thiogalactopyranoside (IPTG). lac repressor encoded by lacI
   5995..6013    +  promoter       T3 promoter: promoter for bacteriophage T3 RNA polymerase
   6041..6267    +  promoter       RSV promoter: Rous sarcoma virus enhancer/promoter
   6268..6448    +  LTR            5' LTR (truncated): truncated 5' long terminal repeat (LTR) from HIV-1
   6495..6620    +  misc_feature   HIV-1 Ψ: packaging signal of human immunodeficiency virus type 1
   6604..6967    +  CDS            HIV-1 gag (fragment): gag protein from human immunodeficiency virus 1; gag
   7113..7346    +  misc_feature   RRE: The Rev response element (RRE) of HIV-1 allows for Rev-dependent mRNA export from the nucleus to the cytoplasm.
   7723..7749    +  CDS            Rev (fragment): human immunodeficiency virus 1 (HIV-1) Rev protein; rev; enhances nuclear export of unspliced and incompletely spliced viral mRNAs
   7753..7993    +  promoter       U6 promoter: RNA polymerase III promoter for human U6 snRNA
   8023..8098    +  misc_RNA       gRNA scaffold: guide RNA scaffold for the Streptococcus pyogenes CRISPR/Cas9 system
   8154..8271    +  misc_feature   cPPT/CTS: central polypurine tract and central termination sequence of HIV-1
