[The description below was written by a language model from this plasmid's Addgene catalogue record and pLannotate feature annotations shown in this document.]
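Description:
CLP1 gRNA (BRDN0001146849) is a third-generation lentiviral CRISPR guide plasmid built on the lentiGuide-Puro backbone, carrying a single guide RNA directed against human CLP1 (designed against the NM_006831.2 transcript). It is maintained in E. coli through a high-copy ColE1/pUC-type origin with β-lactamase (ampicillin) selection. The annotated backbone also contains an f1 origin, an SV40 origin and poly(A) signal, T7 and T3 promoters, and lac-derived remnants.

The lentiviral transfer cassette begins with an RSV promoter fused to a truncated HIV-1 5' LTR, which drives genomic RNA production without Tat. This is followed by the Ψ packaging signal with a partial gag sequence, the Rev response element for Rev-dependent nuclear export, and a cPPT/CTS element. It ends in a ΔU3 self-inactivating 3' LTR, so the integrated provirus lacks LTR promoter activity. Within this unit, the human U6 RNA polymerase III promoter transcribes the CLP1-specific spacer joined to the Streptococcus pyogenes Cas9 guide scaffold. Downstream, an EF-1α core promoter with its intron A expresses puromycin N-acetyltransferase for selection of transduced mammalian cells, and a WPRE enhances transcript expression.

The plasmid does not encode Cas9. According to the depositor, it is meant to be used with a separate Cas9 lentiviral vector or in cells that already express Cas9. It belongs to a human kinome guide library developed alongside work on optimized sgRNA design, and is suited to CRISPR-mediated disruption of CLP1 in human cells following lentiviral delivery and puromycin selection.
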