Addgene plasmid #76143: CLP1 gRNA (BRDN0001146849)
Purpose: 3rd generation lentiviral gRNA plasmid targeting human CLP1
Depositing lab: John Doench & David Root. Depositing organization: Broad Institute. Publication: Optimized sgRNA design to maximize activity and minimize off-target effects of CRISPR-Cas9. Doench JG, Fusi N, Sullender M, Hegde M, Vaimberg EW, Donovan KF, Smith I, Tothova Z, Wilen C, Orchard R, Virgin HW, Listgarten J, Root DE. Nat Biotechnol. 2016 Jan 18. doi: 10.1038/nbt.3437. PubMed 26780180.
Backbone
  Vector backbone: lentiGuide-Puro
  Backbone manufacturer: Zhang Lab (Addgene plasmid # 52963)
  Vector type: Mammalian Expression, Lentiviral, CRISPR
  Selectable markers: Puromycin
Growth in bacteria
  Bacterial resistance: Ampicillin, 100 μg/mL
  Growth temperature: 37°C
  Growth strain: DH5alpha
  Copy number: High Copy
Gene/Insert
  Gene/Insert name: CLP1 (alt names: CLP1; NM_006831.2)
  gRNA/shRNA sequence: ACATCCAGCTCCACATAAGT
  Species: H. sapiens (human)
  Entrez Gene: CLP1 (a.k.a. HEAB, hClp1)
  Promoter: hU6
  Cloning method: Unknown
  Sequencing primers: 5′ U6-F; 3′ pS2-R
Terms and licenses: Academic/Nonprofit Terms; Industry Terms: Not Available to Industry
Depositor comments: The gRNA was designed to target the following Genbank reference sequence(s): NM_006831.2. Note that this plasmid does NOT contain Cas9. It should be used in conjunction with lentiCas9-Blast (Addgene #52962) or otherwise with cell lines already expressing Cas9. Browse the full kinome gRNA library at http://www.addgene.org/pooled-library/broadgpp-human-kinome/ or visit http://www.broadinstitute.org/rnai/public/ for detailed protocols and information.
How to cite: CLP1 gRNA (BRDN0001146849) was a gift from John Doench & David Root (Addgene plasmid # 76143 ; http://n2t.net/addgene:76143 ; RRID:Addgene_76143)
