>Addgene plasmid #76143 | CLP1 gRNA (BRDN0001146849) | depositor partial sequence | sequence record 143603 | Target Sequence
ACATCCAGCTCCACATAAGT
