>Addgene plasmid #76143 | CLP1 gRNA (BRDN0001146849) | addgene partial sequence | sequence record 185269 | hU6-F
TAGAAAGTAATAATTTCTTGGGTAGTTTGCAGTTTTAAAATTATGTTTTAAAATGGACTATCATATGCTT
ACCGTAACTTGAAAGTATTTCGATTTCTTGGCTTTATATATCTTGTGGAAAGGACGAAACACCGACATCC
AGCTCCACATAAGTGTTTTAGAGCTAGAAATAGCAAGTTAAAATAAGGCTAGTCCGTTATCAACTTGAAA
AAGTGGCACCGAGTCGGTGCTTTTTTAAGCTTGGCGTAACTAGATCTTGAGACAAATGGCAGTATTCATC
CACAATTTTAAAAGAAAAGGGGGGATTGGGGGGTACAGTGCAGGGGAAAGAATAGTAGACATAATAGCAA
CAGACATACAAACTAAAGAATTACAAAAACAAATTACAAAAATTCAAAATTTTCGGGTTTATTACAGGGA
CAGCAGAGATCCACTTTGGCGCCGGCTCGAGGGGGCCCGGGTGCAAAGATGGATAAAGTTTTAAACAGAG
AGGAATCTTTGCAGCTAATGGACCTTCTAGGTCTTGAAAGGAGTGGGAATTGGCTCCGGTGCCCGTCAGT
GGGCAGAGCG
